>Addgene plasmid #181811 | MS2-pegRNA | addgene full sequence | sequence record 357447 | Addgene NGS Result
TGGCTGGTTTATTGCTGATAAATCTGGAGCCGGTGAGCGTGGGTCTCGCGGTATCATTGCAGCACTGGGG
CCAGATGGTAAGCCCTCCCGTATCGTAGTTATCTACACGACGGGGAGTCAGGCAACTATGGATGAACGAA
ATAGACAGATCGCTGAGATAGGTGCCTCACTGATTAAGCATTGGTAACTGTCAGACCAAGTTTACTCATA
TATACTTTAGATTGATTTAAAACTTCATTTTTAATTTAAAAGGATCTAGGTGAAGATCCTTTTTGATAAT
CTCATGACCAAAATCCCTTAACGTGAGTTTTCGTTCCACTGAGCGTCAGACCCCGTAGAAAAGATCAAAG
GATCTTCTTGAGATCCTTTTTTTCTGCGCGTAATCTGCTGCTTGCAAACAAAAAAACCACCGCTACCAGC
GGTGGTTTGTTTGCCGGATCAAGAGCTACCAACTCTTTTTCCGAAGGTAACTGGCTTCAGCAGAGCGCAG
ATACCAAATACTGTTCTTCTAGTGTAGCCGTAGTTAGGCCACCACTTCAAGAACTCTGTAGCACCGCCTA
CATACCTCGCTCTGCTAATCCTGTTACCAGTGGCTGCTGCCAGTGGCGATAAGTCGTGTCTTACCGGGTT
GGACTCAAGACGATAGTTACCGGATAAGGCGCAGCGGTCGGGCTGAACGGGGGGTTCGTGCACACAGCCC
AGCTTGGAGCGAACGACCTACACCGAACTGAGATACCTACAGCGTGAGCTATGAGAAAGCGCCACGCTTC
CCGAAGGGAGAAAGGCGGACAGGTATCCGGTAAGCGGCAGGGTCGGAACAGGAGAGCGCACGAGGGAGCT
TCCAGGGGGAAACGCCTGGTATCTTTATAGTCCTGTCGGGTTTCGCCACCTCTGACTTGAGCGTCGATTT
TTGTGATGCTCGTCAGGGGGGCGGAGCCTATGGAAAAACGCCAGCAACGCGGCCTTTTTACGGTTCCTGG
CCTTTTGCTGGCCTTTTGCTCACATGTTCTTTCCTGCGTTATCCCCTGATTCTGTGGATAACCGTATTAC
CGCCTTTGAGTGAGCTGATACCGCTCGCCGCAGCCGAACGACCGAGCGCAGCGAGTCAGTGAGCGAGGAA
GCGGAAGAGCGCCCAATACGCAAACCGCCTCTCCCCGCGCGTTGGCCGATTCATTAATGCAGCTGGCACG
ACAGGTTTCCCGACTGGAAAGCGGGCAGTGAGCGCAACGCAATTAATGTGAGTTAGCTCACTCATTAGGC
ACCCCAGGCTTTACACTTTATGCTTCCGGCTCGTATGTTGTGTGGAATTGTGAGCGGATAACAATTTCAC
ACAGGAAACAGCTATGACCATGATTACGCCAAGCGCGCAATTAACCCTCACTAAAGGGAACAAAAGCTGG
AGCTCCACCGCGGTGGCGGCCGCCCCCTTCACCGAGGGCCTATTTCCCATGATTCCTTCATATTTGCATA
TACGATACAAGGCTGTTAGAGAGATAATTGGAATTAATTTGACTGTAAACACAAAGATATTAGTACAAAA
TACGTGACGTAGAAAGTAATAATTTCTTGGGTAGTTTGCAGTTTTAAAATTATGTTTTAAAATGGACTAT
CATATGCTTACCGTAACTTGAAAGTATTTCGATTTCTTGGCTTTATATATCTTGTGGAAAGGACGAAACA
CCGCACCTTCAGCTTGGCGGTCTGTTTTAGAGCTAGGCCAACATGAGGATCACCCATGTCTGCAGGGCCT
AGCAAGTTAAAATAAGGCTAGTCCGTTATCACGCCGAAAGGCGGGCACCGAGTCGGTGCTACGAGGGCAC
TCAAACCGCCAAGCTGAAGTTTTTTTGAATTCGATATCAAGCTTATCGATACCGTCGACCTCGAGGGGGG
GCCCGGTACCCAATTCGCCCTATAGTGAGTCGTATTACGCGCGCTCACTGGCCGTCGTTTTACAACGTCG
TGACTGGGAAAACCCTGGCGTTACCCAACTTAATCGCCTTGCAGCACATCCCCCTTTCGCCAGCTGGCGT
AATAGCGAAGAGGCCCGCACCGATCGCCCTTCCCAACAGTTGCGCAGCCTGAATGGCGAATGGG
[124 nt withheld, positions 2095-2218]
C
[91 nt withheld, positions 2220-2310]
A
[49 nt withheld, positions 2312-2360]
CCTTTGACGTTGGAGTCCACGTTCTTT
[37 nt withheld, positions 2388-2424]
ACCCTATCTCGGTCTATTCTTTTGATTTATAAGGGATTTTGCCGATTTCGGCCTATTGGTTAAAAAATGA
GCTGATTTAACAAAAATTTAACGCGAATTTTAACAAAATATTAACGCTTACAATTTAGGTGGCACTTTTC
GGGGAAATGTGCGCGGAACCCCTATTTGTTTATTTTTCTAAATACATTCAAATATGTATCCGCTCATGAG
ACAATAACCCTGATAAATGCTTCAATAATATTGAAAAAGGAAGAGTATGAGTATTCAACATTTCCGTGTC
GCCCTTATTCCCTTTTTTGCGGCATTTTGCCTTCCTGTTTTTGCTCACCCAGAAACGCTGGTGAAAGTAA
AAGATGCTGAAGATCAGTTGGGTGCACGAGTGGGTTACATCGAACTGGATCTCAACAGCGGTAAGATCCT
TGAGAGTTTTCGCCCCGAAGAACGTTTTCCAATGATGAGCACTTTTAAAGTTCTGCTATGTGGCGCGGTA
TTATCCCGTATTGACGCCGGGCAAGAGCAACTCGGTCGCCGCATACACTATTCTCAGAATGACTTGGTTG
AGTACTCACCAGTCACAGAAAAGCATCTTACGGATGGCATGACAGTAAGAGAATTATGCAGTGCTGCCAT
AACCATGAGTGATAACACTGCGGCCAACTTACTTCTGACAACGATCGGAGGACCGAAGGAGCTAACCGCT
TTTTTGCACAACATGGGGGATCATGTAACTCGCCTTGATCGTTGGGAACCGGAGCTGAATGAAGCCATAC
CAAACGACGAGCGTGACACCACGATGCCTGTAGCAATGGCAACAACGTTGCGCAAACTATTAACTGGCGA
ACTACTTACTCTAGCTTCCCGGCAACAATTAATAGACTGGATGGAGGCGGATAAAGTTGCAGGACCACTT
CTGCGCTCGGCCCTTCCGGC
Features (pLannotate 1.2.2; 17 found; start..end, strand, type, name):
    358..946     +  rep_origin     ori: high-copy-number ColE1/pMB1/pBR322/pUC origin of replication
   1129..1221    +  CDS            lacI (fragment): lac repressor; lacI; The lac repressor binds to the lac operator to inhibit transcription in E. coli. This inhibition can be relieved by adding lactose or isopropyl-β-D-thiogalactopyranoside (IPTG).
   1234..1255    +  protein_bind   CAP binding site: CAP binding activates transcription in the presence of cAMP. E. coli catabolite activator protein
   1270..1300    +  promoter       lac promoter: promoter for the E. coli lac operon
   1308..1324    +  protein_bind   lac operator: The lac repressor binds to the lac operator to inhibit transcription in E. coli. This inhibition can be relieved by adding lactose or isopropyl-β-D-thiogalactopyranoside (IPTG). lac repressor encoded by lacI
   1369..1387    +  promoter       T3 promoter: promoter for bacteriophage T3 RNA polymerase
   1400..1423    +  misc_feature   MCS (fragment): pBluescript multiple cloning site
   1434..1674    +  promoter       U6 promoter: RNA polymerase III promoter for human U6 snRNA
   1684..1704    -  CDS            mRFP1 (fragment): monomeric derivative of DsRed (Campbell et al., 2002) mammalian codon-optimized
   1721..1739    +  misc_RNA       MS2 stem loop: stem loop that binds the bacteriophage MS2 coat protein
   1750..1781    +  misc_RNA       gRNA scaffold (fragment): guide RNA scaffold for the Streptococcus pyogenes CRISPR/Cas9 system
   1847..1900    +  misc_feature   MCS (fragment): pBluescript multiple cloning site
   1909..1927    -  promoter       T7 promoter: promoter for bacteriophage T7 RNA polymerase
   1935..2090    +  CDS            lacZα (fragment): LacZα fragment of β-galactosidase; lacZ fragment
   2095..2523    +  rep_origin     f1 ori (sequence partly withheld): f1 bacteriophage origin of replication; arrow indicates direction of (+) strand synthesis
   2576..2680    +  promoter       AmpR promoter: bla
   2681..187     +  CDS            AmpR (across the origin): β-lactamase; bla; confers resistance to ampicillin, carbenicillin, and related antibiotics
