[The description below was written by a language model from this plasmid's Addgene catalogue record and pLannotate feature annotations shown in this document.]
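Description:
MS2-pegRNA is a small (about 3.4 kb) CRISPR guide-expression plasmid in which a human U6 RNA polymerase III promoter drives a prime editing guide RNA (pegRNA-1.1) that carries an MS2 stem loop. The catalogue lists the backbone only as "U6". The feature table, however, shows a pBluescript-type cloning vector: a high-copy ColE1/pUC origin, an f1 phage origin, an ampicillin resistance gene with its own promoter, and remnants of the lac promoter/operator, lacZα and the multiple cloning site, with T3 and T7 promoters on either side of the insert. The plasmid is propagated in E. coli under ampicillin selection. No mammalian selection marker or reporter is annotated.

Downstream of the U6 promoter, the annotation places a short region that matches mRFP1 on the reverse strand. It sits where the 20-nt spacer would be expected, which suggests the guide targets an mRFP-type reporter sequence, although the record does not name the target. Next come an MS2 stem loop and a partial Streptococcus pyogenes Cas9 guide scaffold, so the hairpin appears to be embedded within the scaffold. The unannotated stretch after the scaffold presumably holds the pegRNA 3′ extension (reverse transcriptase template and primer binding site) and the Pol III terminator, but these are not annotated.

The MS2 hairpin binds the bacteriophage MS2 coat protein, so a coat protein fusion can be recruited to the guide RNA. The associated publication describes a split prime editor with an untethered reverse transcriptase. This makes the construct suited to testing RNA-mediated recruitment of prime editing components in mammalian cells, alongside separately supplied Cas9 nickase and reverse transcriptase constructs.
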