Addgene plasmid #181811: MS2-pegRNA
Purpose: ms2 incorporated pegRNA-1.1
Depositing lab: Erik Sontheimer. Depositing organization: University of Massachusetts, Worcester. Publication: A split prime editor with untethered reverse transcriptase and circular RNA template. Liu B, Dong X, Cheng H, Zheng C, Chen Z, Rodriguez TC, Liang SQ, Xue W, Sontheimer EJ. Nat Biotechnol. 2022 Apr 4. pii: 10.1038/s41587-022-01255-9. doi: 10.1038/s41587-022-01255-9. PubMed 35379962.
Backbone
  Vector backbone: U6
  Vector type: CRISPR
Growth in bacteria
  Bacterial resistance: Ampicillin, 100 μg/mL
  Growth temperature: 37°C
  Growth strain: DH5alpha
  Copy number: Unknown
Gene/Insert
  Gene/Insert name: MS2-pegRNA
  gRNA/shRNA sequence: CACCTTCAGCTTGGCGGTCT
Terms and licenses: Academic/Nonprofit Terms; Industry Terms: Not Available to Industry
How to cite: MS2-pegRNA was a gift from Erik Sontheimer (Addgene plasmid # 181811 ; http://n2t.net/addgene:181811 ; RRID:Addgene_181811)
